Addgene plasmid #163761: pYX233-DHFR
Purpose: Gal-inducible yeast expression of cytosolic DHFR
Depositing lab: Johannes Herrmann. Depositing organization: Rheinland-Pfälzische Technische Universität Kaiserslautern. Publication: Mitochondrial protein-induced stress triggers a global adaptive transcriptional programme. Boos F, Kramer L, Groh C, Jung F, Haberkant P, Stein F, Wollweber F, Gackstatter A, Zoller E, van der Laan M, Savitski MM, Benes V, Herrmann JM. Nat Cell Biol. 2019 Apr;21(4):442-451. doi: 10.1038/s41556-019-0294-5. Epub 2019 Mar 18. PubMed 30886345.
Backbone
  Vector backbone: pYX233
  Backbone size w/o insert (bp): 7400
  Total vector size (bp): 8100
  Vector type: Yeast Expression
  Selectable markers: TRP1
Growth in bacteria
  Bacterial resistance: Ampicillin, 100 μg/mL
  Growth temperature: 37°C
  Growth strain: DH5alpha
  Growth instructions: Yeast strains should be grown without galactose for the transformation as well as in precultures for experiments. Expression of cytosolic DHFR after induction with galactose is not proteotoxic and does not affect cell growth.
  Copy number: High Copy
Gene/Insert
  Gene/Insert name: DHFR (alt name: cyt DHFR)
  Species: M. musculus (mouse)
  Insert size (bp): 564
  Entrez Gene: Dhfr (a.k.a. 8430436I03Rik)
  Promoter: GAL1
  Cloning method: Restriction Enzyme; 5′ cloning site EcoRI (not destroyed); 3′ cloning site HindIII (not destroyed)
  Sequencing primers: 5′ ATATACCTCTATACTTTAAC
Terms and licenses: Academic/Nonprofit Terms; Industry Terms: Not Available to Industry
How to cite: pYX233-DHFR was a gift from Johannes Herrmann (Addgene plasmid # 163761 ; http://n2t.net/addgene:163761 ; RRID:Addgene_163761)
