[The description below was written by a language model from this plasmid's Addgene catalogue record and pLannotate feature annotations shown in this document.]
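Description:
pYX233-DHFR is a yeast expression plasmid built on the pYX233 backbone for galactose-inducible production of mouse dihydrofolate reductase in the cytosol of Saccharomyces cerevisiae. It is an E. coli–yeast shuttle vector. In bacteria it replicates from a high-copy ColE1/pUC-type origin and is selected through the β-lactamase (AmpR) gene. In yeast it is maintained as a multicopy episome by the 2μ origin, with an adjacent fragment of the 2μ RAF1 gene, and is selected by the TRP1 auxotrophic marker under its own promoter. The backbone also carries pBluescript-type remnants: an f1 origin, lac promoter/operator and lacZα fragments, flanking T3 and T7 promoters, and small bom, rop and lacI fragments with no evident role in the yeast application.

The payload is the 564 bp Mus musculus Dhfr coding sequence, cloned between EcoRI and HindIII sites directly downstream of the divergent GAL1,10 promoter. A short GAL10 coding fragment lies at the promoter's far end. This promoter is regulated by Gal4, so the gene is switched on by adding galactose. No epitope tag or targeting sequence is annotated, consistent with the "cyt DHFR" designation, and no yeast terminator is annotated downstream of the insert.

The record notes that induced cytosolic DHFR is not proteotoxic and does not impair growth. Together with the associated study on mitochondrial protein-induced stress, this suggests use as a benign control for constructs expressing stress-inducing proteins, although the record does not say so. The sequenced record is 7,940 nt, slightly below the catalogue's approximate total of 8,100 bp.
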