Features (pLannotate 1.2.2; 22 found; start..end, strand, type, name):
      1..665     +  promoter       GAL1,10 promoter: GAL1 and GAL10 genes of S. cerevisiae; divergent inducible promoter, regulated by Gal4
    680..1243    +  CDS            DHFR: mouse dihydrofolate reductase; Mus musculus Dhfr
   1420..1438    -  promoter       T7 promoter: promoter for bacteriophage T7 RNA polymerase
   1441..1598    +  CDS            lacZα (fragment): LacZα fragment of β-galactosidase; lacZ fragment
   1602..2030    +  rep_origin     f1 ori (sequence partly withheld): f1 bacteriophage origin of replication; arrow indicates direction of (+) strand synthesis
   2058..2109    -  misc_feature   bom (fragment): basis of mobility region from pBR322
   2163..2834    -  CDS            TRP1: TRPF_YEAST - Experimental evidence at protein level: Swiss-Prot protein existence level 1. From Saccharomyces cerevisiae (strain ATCC 204508 / S288c) (Baker's yeast).
   2835..2982    -  promoter       TRP1 promoter: S. cerevisiae TRP1
   3121..3170    -  misc_feature   bom (fragment): basis of mobility region from pBR322
   3272..3307    -  CDS            rop (fragment): Rop protein, which maintains plasmids at low copy number; rop
   3388..3412    +  misc_feature   MCS (fragment): pBluescript multiple cloning site
   3414..3818    +  CDS            RAF1 (fragment): RAF_YEAST - Experimental evidence at transcript level: Swiss-Prot protein existence level 2. Antagonizes transcriptional repression of recombinase FLP by REP1-REP2. May play a role in plasmid partitioning. From Saccharomyces cerevisiae (strain ATCC 204508 / S288c) (Baker's yeast).
   3972..5314    -  rep_origin     2μ ori: yeast 2μ plasmid origin of replication
   5591..5695    +  promoter       AmpR promoter: bla
   5696..6556    +  CDS            AmpR: β-lactamase; bla; confers resistance to ampicillin, carbenicillin, and related antibiotics
   6727..7315    +  rep_origin     ori: high-copy-number ColE1/pMB1/pBR322/pUC origin of replication
   7498..7590    +  CDS            lacI (fragment): lac repressor; lacI; The lac repressor binds to the lac operator to inhibit transcription in E. coli. This inhibition can be relieved by adding lactose or isopropyl-β-D-thiogalactopyranoside (IPTG).
   7603..7624    +  protein_bind   CAP binding site: CAP binding activates transcription in the presence of cAMP. E. coli catabolite activator protein
   7639..7669    +  promoter       lac promoter: promoter for the E. coli lac operon
   7677..7693    +  protein_bind   lac operator: The lac repressor binds to the lac operator to inhibit transcription in E. coli. This inhibition can be relieved by adding lactose or isopropyl-β-D-thiogalactopyranoside (IPTG). lac repressor encoded by lacI
   7738..7756    +  promoter       T3 promoter: promoter for bacteriophage T3 RNA polymerase
   7792..7929    -  CDS            GAL10 (fragment): GAL10_YEAST - Experimental evidence at protein level: Swiss-Prot protein existence level 1. Mutarotase converts alpha-aldose to the beta-anomer. It is active on D-glucose, L-arabinose, D-xylose, D-galactose, maltose and lactose (By similarity). From Saccharomyces cerevisiae (strain ATCC 204508 / S288c) (Baker's yeast).
>Addgene plasmid #163761 | pYX233-DHFR | addgene full sequence | sequence record 321921 | Addgene NGS Result
TTTCAAAAATTCTTACTTTTTTTTTGGATGGACGCAAAGAAGTTTAATAATCATATTACATGGCATTACC
ACCATATACATATCCATATACATATCCATATCTAATCTTACTTATATGTTGTGGAAATGTAAAGAGCCCC
ATTATCTTAGCCTAAAAAAACCTTCTCTTTGGAACTTTCAGTAATACGCTTAACTGCTCATTGCTATATT
GAAGTACGGATTAGAAGCCGCCGAGCGGGTGACAGCCCTCCGAAGGAAGACTCTCCTCCGTGCGTCCTCG
TCTTCACCGGTCGCGTTCCTGAAACGCAGATGTGCCTCGCGCCGCACTGCTCCGAACAATAAAGATTCTA
CAATACTAGCTTTTATGGTTATGAAGAGGAAAAATTGGCAGTAACCTGGCCCCACAAACCTTCAAATGAA
CGAATCAAATTAACAACCATAGGATGATAATGCGATTAGTTTTTTAGCCTTATTTCTGGGGTAATTAATC
AGCGAAGCGATGATTTTTGATCTATTAACAGATATATAAATGCAAAAACTGCATAACCACTTTAACTAAT
ACTTTCAACATTTTCGGTTTGTATTACTTCTTATTCAAATGTAATAAAAGTATCAACAAAAAATTGTTAA
TATACCTCTATACTTTAACGTCAAGGAGAAAAAACCCCGGATCGAATTCATGGTTCGACCATTGAACTGC
ATCGTCGCCGTGTCCCAAAATATGGGGATTGGCAAGAACGGAGACCTACCCTGGCCTCCGCTCAGGAACG
AGTTCAAGTACTTCCAAAGAATGACCACAACCTCTTCAGTGGAAGGTAAACAGAATCTGGTGATTATGGG
TAGGAAAACCTGGTTCTCCATTCCTGAGAAGAATCGACCTTTAAAGGACAGAATTAATATAGTTCTCAGT
AGAGAACTCAAAGAACCACCACGAGGAGCTCATTTTCTTGCCAAAAGTTTGGATGATGCCTTAAGACTTA
TTGAACAACCGGAATTGGCAAGTAAAGTAGACATGGTTTGGATAGTCGGAGGCAGTTCTGTTTACCAGGA
AGCCATGAATCAACCAGGCCACCTCAGACTCTTTGTGACAAGGATCATGCAGGAATTTGAAAGTGACACG
TTTTTCCCAGAAATTGATTTGGGGAAATATAAACTTCTCCCAGAATACCCAGGCGTCCTCTCTGAGGTCC
AGGAGGAAAAAGGCATCAAGTATAAGTTTGAAGTCTACGAGAAGAAAGACTAAAAGCTTACGCGTCGACC
CGGGTATCCGTATGATGTGCCTGACTACGCATGATATCTCGAGCTCAGCTAGCTAACTGAATAAGGAACA
ATGAACGTTTTTCCTTTCTCTTGTTCCTAGTATTAATGACTGACCGATACATCCCTTTTTTTTTTTGTCT
TTGTCTAGCTCCAATTCGCCCTATAGTGAGTCGTATTACAATTCACTGGCCGTCGTTTTACAACGTCGTG
ACTGGGAAAACCCTGGCGTTACCCAACTTAATCGCCTTGCAGCACATCCCCCTTTCGCCAGCTGGCGTAA
TAGCGAAGAGGCCCGCACCGATCGCCCTTCCCAACAGTTGCGCAGCCTGAATGGCGAATGG
[124 nt withheld, positions 1602-1725]
C
[91 nt withheld, positions 1727-1817]
A
[49 nt withheld, positions 1819-1867]
CCTTTGACGTTGGAGTCCACGTTCTTT
[37 nt withheld, positions 1895-1931]
ACCCTATCTCGGTCTATTCTTTTGATTTATAAGGGATTTTGCCGATTTCGGCCTATTGGTTAAAAAATGA
GCTGATTTAACAAAAATTTAACGCGAATTTTAACAAAATATTAACGCTTACAATTTCCTGATGCGGTATT
TTCTCCTTACGCATCTGTGCGGTATTTCACACCGCATAGATCGGCAAGTGCACAAACAATACTTAAATAA
ATACTACTCAGTAATAACCTATTTCTTAGCATTTTTGACGAAATTTGCTATTTTGTTAGAGTCTTTTACA
CCATTTGTCTCCACACCTCCGCTTACATCAACACCAATAACGCCATTTAATCTAAGCGCATCACCAACAT
TTTCTGGCGTCAGTCCACCAGCTAACATAAAATGTAAACTTTCGGGGCTCTCTTGCCTTCCAACCCAGTC
AGAAATCGAGTTCCAATCCAAAAGTTCACCTGTCCCACCTGCTTCTGAATCAAACAAGGGAATAAACGAA
TGAGGTTTCTGTGAAGCTGCACTGAGTAGTATGTTGCAGTCTTTTGGAAATACGAGTCTTTTAATAACTG
GCAAACCGAGGAACTCTTGGTATTCTTGCCACGACTCATCTCCATGCAGTTGGACTATATCAATGCCGTA
ATCATTGACCAGAGCCAAAACATCCTCCTTAGGTTGATTACGAAACACGCCAACCAAGTATTTCGGAGTG
CCTGAACTATTTTTATATGCTTTTACAAGACTTGAAATTTTCCTTGCAATAACCGGGTCAATTGTTCTCT
TTCTATTGGGCACACATATAATACCCAGCAAGTCAGCATCGGAATCTAGAGCACATTCTGCGGCCTCTGT
GCTCTGCAAGCCGCAAACTTTCACCAATGGACCAGAACTACCTGTGAAATTAATAACAGACATACTCCAA
GCTGCCTTTGTGTGCTTAATCACGTATACTCACGTGCTCAATAGTCACCAATGCCCTCCCTCTTGGCCCT
CTCCTTTTCTTTTTTCGACCGAATTAATTCTTAATCGGCAAAAAAAGAAAAGCTCCGGATCAAGATTGTA
CGTAAGGTGACAAGCTATTTTTCAATAAAGAATATCTTCCACTACTGCCATCTGGCGTCATAACTGCAAA
GTACACATATATTACGATGCTGTTCTATTAAATGCTTCCTATATTATATATATAGTAATGTCGTTGATCT
ATGGTGCACTCTCAGTACAATCTGCTCTGATGCCGCATAGTTAAGCCAGCCCCGACACCCGCCAACACCC
GCTGACGCGCCCTGACGGGCTTGTCTGCTCCCGGCATCCGCTTACAGACAAGCTGTGACCGTCTCCGGGA
GCTGCATGTGTCAGAGGTTTTCACCGTCATCACCGAAACGCGCGAGACGAAAGGGCCTCGTGATACGCCT
ATTTTTATAGGTTAATGTCATGATAATAATGGTTTCTTAGACGTACTAGTGAGAGTGCGGCCGCTCTAGA
ACTAGTGGATCAATTCCACGGACTATAGACTATACTAGTATACTCCGTCTACTGTACGATACACTTCCGC
TCAGGTCCTTGTCCTTTAACGAGGCCTTACCACTCTTTTGTTACTCTATTGATCCAGCTCAGCAAAGGCA
GTGTGATCTAAGATTCTATCTTCGCGATGTAGTAAAACTAGCTAGACCGAGAAAGAGACTAGAAATGCAA
AAGGCACTTCTACAATGGCTGCCATCATTATTATCCGATGTGACGCTGCAGCTTCTCAATGATATTCGAA
TACGCTTTGAGGAGATACAGCCTAATATCCGACAAACTGTTTTACAGATTTACGATCGTACTTGTTACCC
ATCATTGAATTTTGAACATCCGAACCTGGGAGTTTTCCCTGAAACAGATAGTATATTTGAACCTGTATAA
TAATATATAGTCTAGCGCTTTACGGAAGACAATGTATGTATTTCGGTTCCTGGAGAAACTATTGCATCTA
TTGCATAGGTAATCTTGCACGTCGCATCCCCGGTTCATTTTCTGCGTTTCCATCTTGCACTTCAATAGCA
TATCTTTGTTAACGAAGCATCTGTGCTTCATTTTGTAGAACAAAAATGCAACGCGAGAGCGCTAATTTTT
CAAACAAAGAATCTGAGCTGCATTTTTACAGAACAGAAATGCAACGCGAAAGCGCTATTTTACCAACGAA
GAATCTGTGCTTCATTTTTGTAAAACAAAAATGCAACGCGAGAGCGCTAATTTTTCAAACAAAGAATCTG
AGCTGCATTTTTACAGAACAGAAATGCAACGCGAGAGCGCTATTTTACCAACAAAGAATCTATACTTCTT
TTTTGTTCTACAAAAATGCATCCCGAGAGCGCTATTTTTCTAACAAAGCATCTTAGATTACTTTTTTTCT
CCTTTGTGCGCTCTATAATGCAGTCTCTTGATAACTTTTTGCACTGTAGGTCCGTTAAGGTTAGAAGAAG
GCTACTTTGGTGTCTATTTTCTCTTCCATAAAAAAAGCCTGACTCCACTTCCCGCGTTTACTGATTACTA
GCGAAGCTGCGGGTGCATTTTTTCAAGATAAAGGCATCCCCGATTATATTCTATACCGATGTGGATTGCG
CATACTTTGTGAACAGAAAGTGATAGCGTTGATGATTCTTCATTGGTCAGAAAATTATGAACGGTTTCTT
CTATTTTGTCTCTATATACTACGTATAGGAAATGTTTACATTTTCGTATTGTTTTCGATTCACTCTATGA
ATAGTTCTTACTACAATTTTTTTGTCTAAAGAGTAATACTAGAGATAAACATAAAAAATGTAGAGGTCGA
GTTTAGATGCAAGTTCAAGGAGCGAAAGGTGGATGGGTAGGTTATATAGGGATATAGCACAGAGATATAT
AGCAAAGAGATACTTTTGAGCAATGTTTGTGGAAGCGGTATTCGCAATATTTTAGTAGCTCGTTACAGTC
CGGTGCGTTTTTGGTTTTTTGAAAGTGCGTCTTCAGAGCGCTTTTGGTTTTCAAAAGCGCTCTGAAGTTC
CTATACTTTCTAGAGAATAGGAACTTCGGAATAGGAACTTCAAAGCGTTTCCGAAAACGAGCGCTTCCGA
AAATGCAACGCGAGCTGCGCACATACAGCTCACTGTTCACGTCGCACCTATATCTGCGTGTTGCCTGTAT
ATATATATACATGAGAAGAACGGCATAGTGCGTGTTTATGCTTAAATGCGTACTTATATGCGTCTATTTA
TGTAGGATGAAAGGTAGTCTAGTACCTCCTGTGATATTATCCCATTCCATGCGGGGTATCGTATGCTTCC
TTCAGCACTACCCTTTAGCTGTTCTATATGCTGCCACTCCTCAATTGGATTAGTCTCATCCTTCAATGCT
ATCATTTCCTTTGATATTGGATCATATGCATAGTACCGAGAAACTAGTGCGAAGTAGTGATCAGGTATTG
CTGTTATCTGATGAGTATACGTTGTCCTGGCCACGGCAGAAGCACGCTTATCGCTCCAATTTCCCACAAC
ATTAGTCAACTCCGTTAGGCCCTTCATTGAAAGAAATGAGGTCATCAAATGTCTTCCAATGTGAGATTTT
GGGCCATTTTTTATAGCAAAGATTGAATAAGGCGCATTTTTCTTCAAAGCTGCGGCCGCACGTCAGGTGG
CACTTTTCGGGGAAATGTGCGCGGAACCCCTATTTGTTTATTTTTCTAAATACATTCAAATATGTATCCG
CTCATGAGACAATAACCCTGATAAATGCTTCAATAATATTGAAAAAGGAAGAGTATGAGTATTCAACATT
TCCGTGTCGCCCTTATTCCCTTTTTTGTGGCATTTTGCCTTCCTGTTTTTGCTCACCCAGAAACGCTGGT
GAAAGTAAAAGATGCTGAAGATCAGTTGGGTGCACGAGTGGGTTACATCGAACTGGATCTCAACAGCGGT
AAGATCCTTGAGAGTTTTCGCCCCGAAGAACGTTTTCCAATGATGAGCACTTTTAAAGTTCTGCTATGTG
GCGCGGTATTATCCCGTATTGACGCCGGGCAAGAGCAACTCGGTCGCCGCATACACTATTCTCAGAATGA
CTTGGTTGAGTACTCACCAGTCACAGAAAAGCATCTTACGGATGGCATGACAGTAAGAGAATTATGCAGT
GCTGCCATAACCATGAGTGATAACACTGCGGCCAACTTACTTCTGACAACGATCGGAGGACCGAAGGAGC
TAACCGCTTTTTTGCACAACATGGGGGATCATGTAACTCGCCTTGATCGTTGGGAACCGGAGCTGAATGA
AGCCATACCAAACGACGAGCGTGACACCACGATGCCTGTAGCAATGGCAACAACGTTGCGCAAACTATTA
ACTGGCGAACTACTTACTCTAGCTTCCCGGCAACAATTAATAGACTGGATGGAGGCGGATAAAGTTGCAG
GACCACTTCTGCGCTCGGCCCTTCCGGCTGGCTGGTTTATTGCTGATAAATCTGGAGCCGGTGAGCGTGG
GTCTCGCGGTATCATTGCAGCACTGGGGCCAGATGGTAAGCCCTCCCGTATCGTAGTTATCTACACGACG
GGGAGTCAGGCAACTATGGATGAACGAAATAGACAGATCGCTGAGATAGGTGCCTCACTGATTAAGCATT
GGTAACTGTCAGACCAAGTTTACTCATATATACTTTAGATTGATTTAAAACTTCATTTTTAATTTAAAAG
GATCTAGGTGAAGATCCTTTTTGATAATCTCATGACCAAAATCCCTTAACGTGAGTTTTCGTTCCACTGA
GCGTCAGACCCCGTAGAAAAGATCAAAGGATCTTCTTGAGATCCTTTTTTTCTGCGCGTAATCTGCTGCT
TGCAAACAAAAAAACCACCGCTACCAGCGGTGGTTTGTTTGCCGGATCAAGAGCTACCAACTCTTTTTCC
GAAGGTAACTGGCTTCAGCAGAGCGCAGATACCAAATACTGTTCTTCTAGTGTAGCCGTAGTTAGGCCAC
CACTTCAAGAACTCTGTAGCACCGCCTACATACCTCGCTCTGCTAATCCTGTTACCAGTGGCTGCTGCCA
GTGGCGATAAGTCGTGTCTTACCGGGTTGGACTCAAGACGATAGTTACCGGATAAGGCGCAGCGGTCGGG
CTGAACGGGGGGTTCGTGCACACAGCCCAGCTTGGAGCGAACGACCTACACCGAACTGAGATACCTACAG
CGTGAGCTATGAGAAAGCGCCACGCTTCCCGAAGGGAGAAAGGCGGACAGGTATCCGGTAAGCGGCAGGG
TCGGAACAGGAGAGCGCACGAGGGAGCTTCCAGGGGGAAACGCCTGGTATCTTTATAGTCCTGTCGGGTT
TCGCCACCTCTGACTTGAGCGTCGATTTTTGTGATGCTCGTCAGGGGGGCGGAGCCTATGGAAAAACGCC
AGCAACGCGGCCTTTTTACGGTTCCTGGCCTTTTGCTGGCCTTTTGCTCACATGTTCTTTCCTGCGTTAT
CCCCTGATTCTGTGGATAACCGTATTACCGCCTTTGAGTGAGCTGATACCGCTCGCCGCAGCCGAACGAC
CGAGCGCAGCGAGTCAGTGAGCGAGGAAGCGGAAGAGCGCCCAATACGCAAACCGCCTCTCCCCGCGCGT
TGGCCGATTCATTAATGCAGCTGGCACGACAGGTTTCCCGACTGGAAAGCGGGCAGTGAGCGCAACGCAA
TTAATGTGAGTTAGCTCACTCATTAGGCACCCCAGGCTTTACACTTTATGCTTCCGGCTCGTATGTTGTG
TGGAATTGTGAGCGGATAACAATTTCACACAGGAAACAGCTATGACCATGATTACGCCAAGCTCGAAATT
AACCCTCACTAAAGGGAACAAAAGCTGGTACCGGGCCGGCCGTCGGACCAATTCGACAGGTTATCAGCAA
CAACACAGTCATATCCATTCTCAATTAGCTCTACCACAGTGTGTGAACCAATGTATCCAGCACCACCTGT
AACCAAAACAATTTTAGAAGTACTTTCACTTTGTAACTGAGCTGTCATTTATATTGAAT
