>Addgene plasmid #163761 | pYX233-DHFR | depositor partial sequence | sequence record 317605 | DHFR
ATGGTTCGACCATTGAACTGCATCGTCGCCGTGTCCCAAAATATGGGGATTGGCAAGAACGGAGACCTAC
CCTGGCCTCCGCTCAGGAACGAGTTCAAGTACTTCCAAAGAATGACCACAACCTCTTCAGTGGAAGGTAA
ACAGAATCTGGTGATTATGGGTAGGAAAACCTGGTTCTCCATTCCTGAGAAGAATCGACCTTTAAAGGAC
AGAATTAATATAGTTCTCAGTAGAGAACTCAAAGAACCACCACGAGGAGCTCATTTTCTTGCCAAAAGTT
TGGATGATGCCTTAAGACTTATTGAACAACCGGAATTGGCAAGTAAAGTAGACATGGTTTGGATAGTCGG
AGGCAGTTCTGTTTACCAGGAAGCCATGAATCAACCAGGCCACCTCAGACTCTTTGTGACAAGGATCATG
CAGGAATTTGAAAGTGACACGTTTTTCCCAGAAATTGATTTGGGGAAATATAAACTTCTCCCAGAATACC
CAGGCGTCCTCTCTGAGGTCCAGGAGGAAAAAGGCATCAAGTATAAGTTTGAAGTCTACGAGAAGAAAGA
CTAA
